Addgene plasmid #198132: pCI_E01_NtA-Fs1-Myc-His-WPRE
Purpose: Express NtA-Fs1 in mammalian cells
Depositing lab: Jeffrey Miner. Depositing organization: Washington University in Saint Louis.
Backbone
  Vector backbone: pCI
  Backbone manufacturer: Promega
  Vector type: Mammalian Expression
  Selectable markers: Hygromycin
Growth in bacteria
  Bacterial resistance: Ampicillin, 100 μg/mL
  Growth temperature: 37°C
  Growth strain: DH5alpha
  Copy number: High Copy
Gene/Insert
  Gene/Insert name: NtA-Fs1
  Species: M. musculus (mouse)
  Promoter: CMV, beta-globin/IgG chimeric intron
  Tag / fusion protein: TEV-Myc-His (C terminal on insert)
  Cloning method: Gibson Cloning
Terms and licenses: Academic/Nonprofit Terms; Industry Terms: Not Available to Industry
How to cite: pCI_E01_NtA-Fs1-Myc-His-WPRE was a gift from Jeffrey Miner (Addgene plasmid # 198132 ; http://n2t.net/addgene:198132 ; RRID:Addgene_198132)
