[The description below was written by a language model from this plasmid's Addgene catalogue record and pLannotate feature annotations shown in this document.]
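Description:
pCI_E01_NtA-Fs1-Myc-His-WPRE is a 7,082-nt mammalian expression plasmid built on the Promega pCI backbone and designed to express NtA-Fs1 in mammalian cells. In bacteria it is maintained as a high-copy plasmid through a ColE1/pUC-type origin and selected with ampicillin via the β-lactamase gene. A cer site, which helps resolve plasmid multimers, is also annotated. For selection in mammalian cells it carries a separate cassette in which the SV40 enhancer/early promoter drives the hygromycin phosphotransferase gene (hph), terminated by a synthetic poly(A) signal.

The expression unit starts with the CMV immediate-early enhancer and promoter, followed by the β-globin/immunoglobulin chimeric intron typical of pCI, which promotes splicing and improves mRNA accumulation. A T7 promoter lies just upstream of the coding region. The insert, introduced by Gibson cloning, is catalogued as mouse NtA-Fs1. The automated annotation matches roughly 0.7 kb of it to agrin, although the best hit listed is the human protein and the functional text attached to that hit concerns a different part of agrin. The name suggests the N-terminal agrin (NtA) domain plus the first follistatin-like domain, but the record does not define this.

The open reading frame continues into a TEV protease cleavage site and four tandem Myc epitopes. The catalogue also lists a C-terminal His tag, which the feature table does not annotate separately. These tags allow detection, affinity purification and tag removal. A WPRE downstream of the coding sequence enhances transcript stability and expression, and the table places an SV40 poly(A) signal beyond it on the opposite strand. Several short fragment hits (RSF ori, tnpA, bom, M13 ori, large T antigen, SET1) are probably backbone remnants or spurious matches.
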