Features (pLannotate 1.2.2; 26 found; start..end, strand, type, name):
     67..146     +  rep_origin     RSF ori (fragment): Plasmids containing the RSF 1030 origin of replication can be propagated in E. coli cells that contain additional plasmids with compatible origins.
    177..1037    -  CDS            AmpR: β-lactamase; bla; confers resistance to ampicillin, carbenicillin, and related antibiotics
   1038..1142    -  promoter       AmpR promoter: bla
   1185..1277    +  CDS            tnpA (fragment): TN5P_ECOLX - Also known as tnp. Experimental evidence at protein level: Swiss-Prot protein existence level 1. Mediates transposition of transposon Tn5 by a 'cut and paste' mechanism. First, the monomeric transposase binds the 19 bp inverted DNA repeats flanking the transposon. Then, dimerization of the DNA- bound transposase creates a synaptic DNA complex. After nicking of the first DNA strand, excision of the transposon proceeds through a series of intermediates. The transposase then mediates the insertion of the transposon at a new site by strand transfer. The activity of the wild- type tran
   1298..1346    -  polyA_signal   poly(A) signal: synthetic polyadenylation signal
   1385..2407    -  CDS            hph: KHYB_ECOLX - Experimental evidence at protein level: Swiss-Prot protein existence level 1. The aminoglycoside phosphotransferases achieve inactivation of their antibiotic substrates by phosphorylation. Only phosphorylates hygromycin and closely related compounds such as demethyl analogs and destomycin. From Escherichia coli.
   2438..2795    -  promoter       SV40 promoter: SV40 enhancer and early promoter
   2860..2911    +  misc_feature   bom (fragment): basis of mobility region from pBR322
   2912..2944    -  rep_origin     M13 ori (fragment): M13 bacteriophage origin of replication; arrow indicates direction of (+) strand synthesis
   2949..3017    +  CDS            large T antigen (fragment): large T antigen from SV40 (simian virus 40)
   3040..3161    +  polyA_signal   SV40 poly(A) signal: SV40 polyadenylation signal
   3183..3202    -  terminator     T7 terminator (fragment): transcription terminator for bacteriophage T7 RNA polymerase
   3210..3259    -  CDS            SET1 (fragment): solubility-enhancement tag derived from T7 phage gene 10B
   3304..3892    -  misc_feature   WPRE: woodchuck hepatitis virus posttranscriptional regulatory element
   3974..4003    -  CDS            Myc: Myc (human c-Myc proto-oncogene) epitope tag
   4013..4042    -  CDS            Myc: Myc (human c-Myc proto-oncogene) epitope tag
   4052..4081    -  CDS            Myc: Myc (human c-Myc proto-oncogene) epitope tag
   4091..4120    -  CDS            Myc: Myc (human c-Myc proto-oncogene) epitope tag
   4145..4165    -  CDS            TEV site: tobacco etch virus (TEV) protease recognition and cleavage site
   4160..4885    -  CDS            AGRN (fragment): AGRIN_HUMAN - Also known as AGRIN. Experimental evidence at protein level: Swiss-Prot protein existence level 1. [Agrin C-terminal 22 kDa fragment]: this released fragment is important for agrin signaling and to exert a maximal dendritic filopodia-inducing effect. All 'z' splice variants (z+) of this fragment also show an increase in the number of filopodia. From Homo sapiens (Human).
   5010..5028    -  promoter       T7 promoter: promoter for bacteriophage T7 RNA polymerase
   5072..5204    -  intron         chimeric intron: chimera between introns from human β-globin and immunoglobulin heavy chain genes
   5343..5542    -  promoter       CMV promoter: human cytomegalovirus (CMV) immediate early promoter
   5544..5921    -  enhancer       CMV enhancer: human cytomegalovirus immediate early enhancer
   6114..6397    -  misc_feature   cer region: ColE1-derived recombination site that helps to maintain plasmids as monomers
   6513..19      +  rep_origin     ori (across the origin): high-copy-number ColE1/pMB1/pBR322/pUC origin of replication
>Addgene plasmid #198132 | pCI_E01_NtA-Fs1-Myc-His-WPRE | addgene full sequence | sequence record 389738 | Addgene NGS Result
GGGGCGGAGCCTATGGAAAAACGCCAGCAACGCGGCCTTTTTACGGTTCCTGGCCTTTTGCTGGCCTTTT
GCTCACATGTTCTTTCCTGCGTTATCCCCTGATTCTGTGGATAACCGTATTACCGCCTTTGAGTGAGCTG
ATACCGGTTGGGCGTCGCTTGGTCGGTCATTTCGAATTACCAATGCTTAATCAGTGAGGCACCTATCTCA
GCGATCTGTCTATTTCGTTCATCCATAGTTGCCTGACTCCCCGTCGTGTAGATAACTACGATACGGGAGG
GCTTACCATCTGGCCCCAGTGCTGCAATGATACCGCGAGACCCACGCTCACCGGCTCCAGATTTATCAGC
AATAAACCAGCCAGCCGGAAGGGCCGAGCGCAGAAGTGGTCCTGCAACTTTATCCGCCTCCATCCAGTCT
ATTAATTGTTGCCGGGAAGCTAGAGTAAGTAGTTCGCCAGTTAATAGTTTGCGCAACGTTGTTGCCATTG
CTACAGGCATCGTGGTGTCACGCTCGTCGTTTGGTATGGCTTCATTCAGCTCCGGTTCCCAACGATCAAG
GCGAGTTACATGATCCCCCATGTTGTGCAAAAAAGCGGTTAGCTCCTTCGGTCCTCCGATAGTTGTCAGA
AGTAAGTTGGCCGCAGTGTTATCACTCATGGTTATGGCAGCACTGCATAATTCTCTTACTGTCATGCCAT
CCGTAAGATGCTTTTCTGTGACTGGTGAGTACTCAACCAAGTCATTCTGAGAATAGTGTATGCGGCGACC
GAGTTGCTCTTGCCCGGCGTCAATACGGGATAATACCGCGCCACATAGCAGAACTTTGAAAGTGCTCATC
ATTGGAAAACGTTCTTCGGGGCGAAAACTCTCAAGGATCTTACCGCTGTTGAGATCCAGTTCGATGTAAC
CCACTCGTGCACCCAACTGATCTTCAGCATCTTTTACTTTCACCAGCGTTTCTGGGTGAGCAAAAACAGG
AAGGCAAAATGCCGCAAAAAAGGGAATAAGGGCGACACGGAAATGTTGAATACTCATACTCTTCCTTTTT
CAATATTATTGAAGCATTTATCAGGGTTATTGTCTCATGAGCGGATACATATTTGAATGTATTTAGAAAA
ATAAACAAATAGGGGTTCCGCGCACATTTCCCCGAAAAGTGCCACCTGACGTCTAAGAAACCATTACGTA
GAAAGCCAGTCCGCAGAAACGGTGCTGACCCCGGATGAATGTCAGCTACTGGGCTATCTGGACAAGGGAA
AACGCAAGCGCAAAGAGGATCCTTATCGCTATCGATTCACACAAAAAACCAACACACAGATGTAATGAAA
ATAAAGATATTTTATTGCGGCCATCGTGATGGCTAGAGTCTAAACTCGACCTACCTCCTTAGCGCGCGGT
CGTGTACTGGGCCGGCGGTTGCCGCTGTCGGCCAGCACCTCGACGCAGCCGTCGGTCCATACGGCTGCGC
TCCGGCGAGCGATTTGTGTGCGACCGACGGTGCCGGCCCCGCTGCGGACGATGGCATCGCAGCGGCCTTG
AGCCCAGGCAGCATCGTCGAAGTTGCCGTCCACGAGGCTCTGGTAGAGCTGATCCAGGCCGATGCGCAGC
ATGTAGGCTCGCAGACGAGGGCTGCCGGCCAGCTCGGGATGCCGGCGCTCGAAGTAGCGAGTCTGCTGCT
CCATGCAAGCCAGCCAGGGCCGCCAGAAGAAGATGTTGGCCACCTCGTACTGACTGTCCCCGAACATAGC
TTCGGACCAGTCGATTACGGCGGTGATGCGGCCGTTGTCGGTCAGGACGTTGTTGCTGCCGAAGTCGGCA
TGGACGAGGTGGCGCACCTCGGGACAGTCTTCGGCCCACAGCATCAGTTCGTCCAGGGCTTGAGCTACGC
TGGCGGACACGGTGTCGTCCATCACGGTCTGCCAGTGGTAGACATGGGGATCAGCAATGGCGCAAATGAA
ATCCCGCCAGGTTGTGTACTGGCCGATGCCTTGGGGCCCGAATGGGCCGAAGCCGCTGGTTTGACTGAGG
TCGGCGGCGGCAATAGCATCCATAGCTTCGGCGACAGGCTGTAACACAGCAGGCAGCTCTGTTTCGGGGA
GGTCTTGGAGAGTAACGCCTTGGGCGCGTCTACTGATGCAGTATGTCAGGCTCTCGCTGAACTCGCCGAT
GTCCAACACTTCGGGGATGGGTAGTGCAGCGCTGGCGAAGTGGCGGTACACGTAGCGGTCTTTGTAGAAG
CCATCAGCGCAGCTATTCACCCGCAGTACATAGCCGCGTCCGCCGACATCGAAGCTGAAGGCTCGGCTCT
CTTCGCCCTCCGACAACTGCATCAGGTCGCTCACACTGTCGAACTTCTCGATGAGAAATTTTTCAACGCT
GGTAGCGGTGAGTTCGGGCTTCTTCATGGTGGCGCTAGTGTCAGAAGAATCGAGCTTTTTGCAAAAGCCT
AGGCCTCCAAAAAAGCCTCCTCACTACTTCTGGAATAGCTCAGAGGCCGAGGCGGCCTCGGCCTCTGCAT
AAATAAAAAAAATTAGTCAGCCATGGGGCGGAGAATGGGCGGAACTGGGCGGAGTTAGGGGCGGGATGGG
CGGAGTTAGGGGCGGGACTATGGTTGCTGACTAATTGAGATGCATGCTTTGCATACTTCTGCCTGCTGGG
GAGCCTGGGGACTTTCCACACCTGGTTGCTGACTAATTGAGATGCATGCTTTGCATACTTCTGCCTGCTG
GGGAGCCTGGGGACTTTCCACACCCTAACTGACACACATTCCACAGCTGGTTCTTTCCGCCTCAGAAGGT
ACCTAACCAAGTTCCTCTTTCAGAGGTTATTTCAGGCCATGGTGCTGCGCAGATCCGCGTATGCGGTGTG
AAATACCGCACAGATGCGTAAGGAGAAAATACCGCATCAGGAAATTGTAAGCGTTAATATTTTGTTAAAA
TTCGATTTTACCACATTTGTAGAGGTTTTACTTGCTTAAAAAAACCTCCCACATCTCCCCCTGAACCTGA
AACATAAAATGAATGCAATTGTTGTTGTTAACTTGTTTATTGCAGCTTATAATGGTTACAAATAAAGCAA
TAGCATCACAAATTTCACAAATAAAGCATTTTTTTCACTGCATTCTAGTTGTGGTTTGTCCAAACTCATC
AATGTATCTTATCATGTCTGCTCGAAGCGGCCGCCCCAAGGGGTTATGCTAGTTATTGCTCAGCGGTGGC
AGCAGCCAACTCAGCTTCCTTTCGGGCTTTGTTAGCAGCCGGATCAGCTTGCATGCCCTAGAGTCGCGGC
CCAAGGAACCTGGGCGGGGAGGCGGCCCAAAGGGAGATCCGACTCGTCTGAGGGCGAAGGCGAAGACGCG
GAAGAGGCCGCAGAGCCGGCAGCAGGCCGCGGGAAGGAAGGTCCGCTGGATTGAGGGCCGAAGGGACGTA
GCAGAAGGACGTCCCGCGCAGAATCCAGGTGGCAACACAGGCGAGCAGCCATGGAAAGGACGTCAGCTTC
CCCGACAACACCACGGAATTGTCAGTGCCCAACAGCCGAGCCCCTGTCCAGCAGCGGGCAAGGCAGGCGG
CGATGAGTTCCGCCGTGGCAATAGGGAGGGGGAAAGCGAAAGTCCCGGAAAGGAGCTGACAGGTGGTGGC
AATGCCCCAACCAGTGGGGGTTGCGTCAGCAAACACAGTGCACACCACGCCACGTTGCCTGACAACGGGC
CACAACTCCTCATAAAGAGACAGCAACCAGGATTTATACAAGGAGGAGAAAATGAAAGCCATACGGGAAG
CAATAGCATGATACAAAGGCATTAAAGCAGCGTATCCACATAGCGTAAAAGGAGCAACATAGTTAAGAAT
ACCAGTCAATCTTTCACAAATTTTGTAATCCAGAGGTTGATTGTCGATGAATTTCTAGAATTCAGCTGAT
ATCCCCTAGTGGTGATGGTGATGATGGAGGTCGCCCAAGCTCTCCATTTCATTCAAGTCCTCTTCAGAAA
TGAGCTTTTGCTCCATTTCATTCAAGTCCTCTTCAGAAATGAGCTTTTGCTCCATTTCATTCAAGTCCTC
TTCAGAAATGAGCTTTTGCTCCATTTCATTCAAGTCCTCTTCAGAAATGAGCTTTTGCTCCATAGCTTTA
CCACTTCCATCGATGCTCTGAAAGTACAGATCCTCGGACCCACATGGCCCTTGGCGGAGTAGGCGGATGC
GCCGTTGCTGGTTGCACTGTGCACGCTGTAGCTCACACTCGTTGCTATAGGTGGAAGCATCTGAGCCACA
CACAGGAGCTACCATAGCAGGGCAGACATTCTTCTTGCACACACAGGAGGCCCGGCCTGGATCCTCAACA
CTAGGTTCACACACAGCACCAAAGCCACATAACATTCCCCTGCACACATCAGGAGGCATAGAAGGCGCTG
CTGTGAAGTGGATCCCAGGTTTGTCTTCTACACAGAACTCCACCTCTTCCAGGTTCCGCAAAGTGATCCG
CATAAGGCTGGAGTTGAGCATCAACTCATTCTTGTGGGCTGGCCACAGGTAGGGTGGTGCTGGGTTCACA
AAGAAGATTCTAGTGTCCCCGGTGGACACCTGGTTGTCGCAGATGAGGGGGTCTCCAAAGCCACCAATTA
CCACCTTGTTGCCACCATCCAGCAGGCTCTCTTGGGCCACCACATCTTTGCCTTTCAAGTACCGCCACAC
TCGAACCTTGCAGGAGTAGGTGTGCTGCACCGGGTCCACGTTGAGGATCTCCTCCACTGTGCCGGTGAGC
ACCACGTTCGCCTCCTCCTCGCGCCGCTCCAAGGCGCGCTCCGGGCACGTCCCGCTGGCGCCCGGCACGG
CTGGCGCGGCCGCCGCCAGGAGCAGCAGCAGCGGCAGCAGCGGGGCCGGGAAGCTCAGCCGCGGGCGGAC
CATGGTGGCGGCTGGTGGGTGGTGATGTAGATAGGTGGTTAGTGGAAAGAGTGATTGAATGTTATTAGGT
GTTGGGGAGATAGGTGAGTTCGGCGATCGCTTTGCTAGCCCTATAGTGAGTCGTATTAATACTCTAGCCT
TAAGAGCTGTAATTGAACTGGGAGTGGACACCTGTGGAGAGAAAGGCAAAGTGGATGTCAGTAAGACCAA
TAGGTGCCTATCAGAAACGCAAGAGTCTTCTCTGTCTCGACAAGCCCAGTTTCTATTGGTCTCCTTAAAC
CTGTCTTGTAACCTTGATACTTACCTGCCCAGTGCCTCACGACCAACTTCTGCAGCTTAAGTTCGAGACT
GTTGTGTCAGAAGCACTGACTGCGTTAGCAATTTAACTGTGATAAACTACCGCAATAAAGCTTCTAGTGA
TCTGACGGTTCACTAAACCAGCTCTGCTTATATAGACCTCCCACCGTACACGCCTACCGCCCATTTGCGT
CAACGGGGCGGGGTTATTACGACATTTTGGAAAGTCCCGTTGATTTTGGTGCCAAAACAAACTCCCATTG
ACGTCAATGGGGTGGAGACTTGGAAATCCCCGTGAGTCAAACCGCTATCCACGCCCATTGGTGTACTGCC
AAAACCGCATCACCATGGTAATAGCGATGACTAATACGTAGATGTACTGCCAAGTAGGAAAGTCCCGTAA
GGTCATGTACTGGGCATAATGCCAGGCGGGCCATTTACCGTCATTGACGTCAATAGGGGGCGGACTTGGC
ATATGATACACTTGATGTACTGCCAAGTGGGCAGTTTACCGTAAATACTCCACCCATTGACGTCAATGGA
AAGTCCCTATTGGCGTTACTATGGGAACATACGTCATTATTGACGTCAATGGGCGGGGGTCGTTGGGCGG
TCAGCCAGGCGGGCCATTTACCGTAAGTTATGTAACGCGGAACTCCATATATGGGCTATGAACTAATGAC
CCCGTAATTGATTACTATTAATAACTAGTCAATAATCAATGCCAACATGGCGGTCATATTGGACATGAGC
CAATATAAATGTACATATTATGATATAGATACAACGTATGCAATGGCCAATAGCCAATATTGATTTATGC
TATATAACCAATGAATAATATGGCTAATGGCCAATATTGAAGATCTCGATCCTCTACGCCGGACGCATCG
TGGCCGGAGTACTGCGGTTTATCTCGATGGCTACGAGGGCAGACAGTAAGTGGATTTACCATAATCCCTT
AATTGTACGCACCGCTAAAACGCGTTCAGCGCGATCACGGCAGCAGACAGGTAAAAATGGCAACAAACCA
CCCGAAAAACTGCCGCAATCGCGCCTGATAAATTTTAACCGTATGAATACCTATGCAACCAGAGGGTACA
GGCCACATTACCCCCACTTAATCCACTGAAGCTGCCATTTTTCATGGTTTCACCATCCCAGCGAAGGGCC
ATCCAGCGTGCGTTCCTGTATTTCCGGACTATAAAAGGATCTAGGTGAAGATCCTTTTTGATAATCTCAT
GACCAAAATCCCTTAACGTGAGTTTTCGTTCCACTGAGCGTCAGACCCCGTAGAAAAGATCAAAGGATCT
TCTTGAAATCCTTTTTTTCTGCGCGTAATCTGCTGCTTGCAAACAAAAAAACCACCGCTACCAGCGGTGG
TTTGTTTGCCGGATCAAGAGCTACCAACTCTTTTTCCGAAGGTAACTGGCTTCAGCAGAGCGCAGATACC
AAATACTGTCCTTCTAGTGTAGCCGTAGTTAGGCCACCACTTCAAGAACTCTGTAGCACCGCCTACATAC
CTCGCTCTGCTAATCCTGTTACCAGTGGCTGCTGCCAGTGGCGATAAGTCGTGTCTTACCGGGTTGGACT
CAAGACGATAGTTACCGGATAAGGCGCAGCGGTCGGGCTGAACGGGGGGTTCGTGCACACAGCCCAGCTT
GGAGCGAACGACCTACACCGAACTGAGATACCTACAGCGTGAGCTATGAGAAAGCGCCACGCTTCCCGAA
GGGAGAAAGGCGGACAGGTATCCGGTAAGCGGCAGGGTCGGAACAGGAGAGCGCACGAGGGAGCTTCCAG
GGGGAAACGCCTGGTATCTTTATAGTCCTGTCGGGTTTCGCCACCTCTGACTTGAGCGTCGATTTTTGTG
ATGCTCGTCAGG
